Addgene plasmid #149580: pBbdCas9H(RBSmut)_arr2
Purpose: (Empty Backbone) parental, all-in-one CRISPRi vector for B. burgdorferi, parental for gRNA cloning
Depositing lab: Christine Jacobs-Wagner. Depositing organization: Stanford University. Publication: A CRISPR interference platform for selective downregulation of gene expression in Borrelia burgdorferi. Takacs CN, Scott M, Chang Y, Kloos ZA, Irnov I, Rosa PA, Liu J, Jacobs-Wagner C. Appl Environ Microbiol. 2020 Nov 30. pii: AEM.02519-20. doi: 10.1128/AEM.02519-20. PubMed 33257311.
Backbone
  Vector backbone: pBbdCas9H(RBSmut)
  Backbone manufacturer: CJW lab
  Modifications to backbone: dCas9, lacI, arr2
  Vector type: Bacterial Expression
  Selectable markers: Rifampicin
Growth in bacteria
  Bacterial resistance: Hygromycin, 200 μg/mL
  Growth temperature: 30°C
  Growth strain: NEB 5-alpha F' Iq
  Copy number: High Copy
Gene/Insert
  Gene/Insert name: None
  Promoter: PflaB, PpQE30
  Cloning method: Restriction Enzyme; 5′ cloning site Unknown (unknown if destroyed); 3′ cloning site Unknown (unknown if destroyed)
  Sequencing primers: 5′ Unknown
Terms and licenses: Academic/Nonprofit Terms; Industry Terms: Not Available to Industry
How to cite: pBbdCas9H(RBSmut)_arr2 was a gift from Christine Jacobs-Wagner (Addgene plasmid # 149580 ; http://n2t.net/addgene:149580 ; RRID:Addgene_149580)
