[The description below was written by a language model from this plasmid's Addgene catalogue record and the feature table of its GenBank file.]
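Description:
pBbdCas9H(RBSmut)_arr2 is an empty, parental "all-in-one" CRISPR interference vector for the Lyme disease spirochete Borrelia burgdorferi, intended as the recipient into which guide RNA cassettes are cloned. It is a bacterial expression plasmid of roughly 11.6 kb that replicates in E. coli from a high-copy ColE1/pUC-type origin and is selected there with hygromycin through a hygromycin B phosphotransferase gene. The catalogue entry also lists rifampicin as a selectable marker, consistent with the arr2 gene named in the backbone modifications. However, arr2 and lacI are not annotated in either feature table, and neither is any Borrelia replication region. About half of the plasmid carries no annotation, so the positions of these elements cannot be given from the record.

The annotated payload is catalytically dead Streptococcus pyogenes Cas9 (D10A and H840A), which binds DNA under guide RNA direction without cutting it and so blocks transcription of the targeted gene. It sits downstream of a phage T5 promoter carrying two lac operators, which corresponds to the PpQE30 promoter in the catalogue fields. With the lac repressor from the plasmid's lacI, dCas9 expression should be repressed until IPTG is added. The record also names PflaB, a Borrelia flagellin promoter, but does not say which gene it drives. "RBSmut" in the name suggests an altered ribosome binding site, although its nature and purpose are not described.

No gRNA insert is present, and the cloning sites are recorded as unknown. Two sequence records are held for this plasmid. They differ slightly in length and starting coordinate but show the same annotated features in the same order.
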