LOCUS       Exported 11605 bp ds-DNA circular SYN 13-MAY-2021
DEFINITION  parental, all-in-one CRISPRi vector for B. burgdorferi, parental for
            gRNA cloning.
ACCESSION   .
VERSION     .
KEYWORDS    pBbdCas9H(RBSmut)_arr2
SOURCE      synthetic DNA construct
  ORGANISM  synthetic DNA construct
REFERENCE   1 (bases 1 to 11605)
  AUTHORS   Takacs CN, Scott M, Chang Y, Kloos ZA, Irnov I, Rosa PA, Liu J,
            Jacobs-Wagner C
  TITLE     A CRISPR interference platform for selective downregulation of gene
            expression in Borrelia burgdorferi.
  JOURNAL   Appl Environ Microbiol. 2020 Nov 30. pii: AEM.02519-20. doi:
            10.1128/AEM.02519-20.
  PUBMED    33257311
REFERENCE   2 (bases 1 to 11605)
  AUTHORS   .
  TITLE     Direct Submission
  JOURNAL   Exported May 13, 2021 from SnapGene Server 1.1.58
            http://www.snapgene.com
FEATURES             Location/Qualifiers
     source          1..11605
                     /organism="synthetic DNA construct"
                     /mol_type="other DNA"
     promoter        5371..5415
                     /label=T5 promoter
                     /note="bacteriophage T5 promoter for E. coli RNA
                     polymerase, with embedded lac operator"
     protein_bind    5391..5407
                     /label=lac operator
                     /bound_moiety="lac repressor encoded by lacI"
                     /note="The lac repressor binds to the lac operator to
                     inhibit transcription in E. coli. This inhibition can be
                     relieved by adding lactose or
                     isopropyl-beta-D-thiogalactopyranoside (IPTG)."
     protein_bind    5423..5439
                     /label=lac operator
                     /bound_moiety="lac repressor encoded by lacI"
                     /note="The lac repressor binds to the lac operator to
                     inhibit transcription in E. coli. This inhibition can be
                     relieved by adding lactose or
                     isopropyl-beta-D-thiogalactopyranoside (IPTG)."
     CDS             5476..9579
                     /codon_start=1
                     /product="catalytically dead mutant of the Cas9
                     endonuclease from the Streptococcus pyogenes Type II
                     CRISPR/Cas system"
                     /label=dCas9
                     /note="RNA-guided DNA-binding protein that lacks
                     endonuclease activity due to the D10A mutation in the RuvC
                     catalytic domain and the H840A mutation in the HNH
                     catalytic domain"
                     /translation="MDKKYSIGLAIGTNSVGWAVITDEYKVPSKKFKVLGNTDRHSIKK
                     NLIGALLFDSGETAEATRLKRTARRRYTRRKNRICYLQEIFSNEMAKVDDSFFHRLEES
                     FLVEEDKKHERHPIFGNIVDEVAYHEKYPTIYHLRKKLVDSTDKADLRLIYLALAHMIK
                     FRGHFLIEGDLNPDNSDVDKLFIQLVQTYNQLFEENPINASGVDAKAILSARLSKSRRL
                     ENLIAQLPGEKKNGLFGNLIALSLGLTPNFKSNFDLAEDAKLQLSKDTYDDDLDNLLAQ
                     IGDQYADLFLAAKNLSDAILLSDILRVNTEITKAPLSASMIKRYDEHHQDLTLLKALVR
                     QQLPEKYKEIFFDQSKNGYAGYIDGGASQEEFYKFIKPILEKMDGTEELLVKLNREDLL
                     RKQRTFDNGSIPHQIHLGELHAILRRQEDFYPFLKDNREKIEKILTFRIPYYVGPLARG
                     NSRFAWMTRKSEETITPWNFEEVVDKGASAQSFIERMTNFDKNLPNEKVLPKHSLLYEY
                     FTVYNELTKVKYVTEGMRKPAFLSGEQKKAIVDLLFKTNRKVTVKQLKEDYFKKIECFD
                     SVEISGVEDRFNASLGTYHDLLKIIKDKDFLDNEENEDILEDIVLTLTLFEDREMIEER
                     LKTYAHLFDDKVMKQLKRRRYTGWGRLSRKLINGIRDKQSGKTILDFLKSDGFANRNFM
                     QLIHDDSLTFKEDIQKAQVSGQGDSLHEHIANLAGSPAIKKGILQTVKVVDELVKVMGR
                     HKPENIVIEMARENQTTQKGQKNSRERMKRIEEGIKELGSQILKEHPVENTQLQNEKLY
                     LYYLQNGRDMYVDQELDINRLSDYDVDAIVPQSFLKDDSIDNKVLTRSDKNRGKSDNVP
                     SEEVVKKMKNYWRQLLNAKLITQRKFDNLTKAERGGLSELDKAGFIKRQLVETRQITKH
                     VAQILDSRMNTKYDENDKLIREVKVITLKSKLVSDFRKDFQFYKVREINNYHHAHDAYL
                     NAVVGTALIKKYPKLESEFVYGDYKVYDVRKMIAKSEQEIGKATAKYFFYSNIMNFFKT
                     EITLANGEIRKRPLIETNGETGEIVWDKGRDFATVRKVLSMPQVNIVKKTEVQTGGFSK
                     ESILPKRNSDKLIARKKDWDPKKYGGFDSPTVAYSVLVVAKVEKGKSKKLKSVKELLGI
                     TIMERSSFEKNPIDFLEAKGYKEVKKDLIIKLPKYSLFELENGRKRMLASAGELQKGNE
                     LALPSKYVNFLYLASHYEKLKGSPEDNEQKQLFVEQHKHYLDEIIEQISEFSKRVILAD
                     ANLDKVLSAYNKHRDKPIREQAENIIHLFTLTNLGAPAAFKYFDTTIDRKRYTSTKEVL
                     DATLIHQSITGLYETRIDLSQLGGD"
     CDS             9809..10828
                     /codon_start=1
                     /product="hygromycin B phosphotransferase"
                     /label=HygR
                     /note="confers resistance to hygromycin"
                     /translation="KPELTATSVEKFLIEKFDSVSDLMQLSEGEESRAFSFDVGGRGYV
                     LRVNSCADGFYKDRYVYRHFASAALPIPEVLDIGEFSESLTYCISRRAQGVTLQDLPET
                     ELPAVLQPVAEAMDAIAAADLSQTSGFGPFGPQGIGQYTTWRDFICAIADPHVYHWQTV
                     MDDTVSASVAQALDELMLWAEDCPEVRHLVHADFGSNNVLTDNGRITAVIDWSEAMFGD
                     SQYEVANIFFWRPWLACMEQQTRYFERRHPELAGSPRLRAYMLRIGLDQLYQSLVDGNF
                     DDAAWAQGRCDAIVRSGAGTVGRTQIARRSAAVWTDGCVEVLADSGNRRPSTRPRAKE"
     rep_origin      10951..11539
                     /direction=RIGHT
                     /label=ori
                     /note="high-copy-number ColE1/pMB1/pBR322/pUC origin of
                     replication"
     primer_bind     11440..11459
                     /label=pBR322ori-F
                     /note="pBR322 origin, forward primer"
ORIGIN
        1 cctgcactag atccccggca agttcatcct tagggtttcc atatctctta aaaagtcaat
       61 ttctgcttga ttaatttctt gtggattatt gtttttgcgg tttttcattt tttatctcct
      121 tgagtattga attttttctt atatataaat atatagcaaa aactattttt gccaactttt
      181 ttacaaaaaa ttttttatta aaacacttag ggctttgcta aattctcttt taaaagaact
      241 tagtaaagcc ctatggattt aagaactgat tatacttacg tagtaaaaat actacagata
      301 ttaatagtat agaccatatc aaaatcataa tcaatttata tttatctaaa attgtagtcc
      361 atacaaaata caaaaaaatt aggtttttct aaattctatt ttaaaagaac ttagtaacac
      421 ctaatctcta aattacttac aaaattctaa aattagattt ttagttcttc atatttcttt
      481 aaaagttttt taagaaaatc tttttgattt tcaaaaattt catgcatcat aaaactagta
      541 aatttggatt tttttttgta aaaatcataa ctttcttggg ttttaagttg aaatcttaat
      601 ggttttattg gattttgcct agattttttt aacgccggac tttctttatc ttttataaaa
      661 ttataagaat ttttaatacc attttctatt aaataatctt cttttataag cccctcttgc
      721 agtgcagttg ctaatcttaa atacttatac gcttgagttt ttgctacatc aaagtctttt
      781 ataaaatcaa gaaaagtttt ataaccatca aatttataat attgattatc ttttatttct
      841 tttaaaattt taatattttc caccctgtgg aatatttctt ttttgaaatt gtcatttaac
      901 ttttccttta gtgtcttgta ataagaaatt ttactttcat taatcattaa attttgttca
      961 acataagtat ctatcttttt tgttaaaact ttaacaacac gttttttttc cataaaaatt
     1021 ttcctttatt tttgcaacat tttccttaat tgatataatt gttactattt tagatttttt
     1081 aatatccact taagaattaa tccctcacta gaatattttt tattatagaa ttcatataca
     1141 tgtttttcta aatctataaa tttatcaaca attgctttat tatagggtgt atctatcttt
     1201 tcttttctta ataatcgtct catattcttt aaataacaac aaacactgcc ggttttaaac
     1261 ctaaattcta tgtaatatat ttttgaaaaa gtatatacat tttcaacccc gtttatttca
     1321 tactttacaa aaacattatt tattggtttt ctataaccat agtaaatgcc taaaaatttg
     1381 tccccgtctt tcataggata tagataaagt ttttgaatct ctgatttatc taataatttt
     1441 tcaaaaaaaa ttatacaccg cttttgtttg ttactaacta ctctatgcaa tgcctttaat
     1501 atttttgtgt gatatatatt tttatcacct tttttttctt tcagcaggaa gatactttct
     1561 tttggaaatt taattttttg ttcatttatt cttgcagcct taagtccgat tttcatattt
     1621 aatccttata tagcctttct atttaattct tttaaactca ataaactttt ttggtttttc
     1681 attagttcta ataattcgca ataatatgtg caaaacactt tattgtattc tattttcttt
     1741 tggttattca aatattcttt tataattggc tttagaagtt caatatttac ttcttttttt
     1801 agttgttcaa taaggatatt gaaaatgttt gtttttaaat cttgataatt ttgttgagaa
     1861 ttttcttttt ttctttcaat tgacttctct aatttacgct ttatattgtt taaatcgcta
     1921 tatttatgac tttcaataat aaaatgaggc ttaaatttgt aattttcgta tattttttgg
     1981 aaacttgttt ctaattgttt agaattatat tcattttttt caaattcttt ttgagtgttg
     2041 catagaattt cctttaattt ttcttgtttt tctttcatac aagatttagt aaaatgtata
     2101 tttttatttt ttagtaattt aatttctatt atttttatga ttttaagtat tttgattata
     2161 ttatctttat caatatttaa attgaataaa attgtaagaa aaattgaaag aattttttta
     2221 cataaaaagt tacatttatt gaagtaattt cttacttgat acttttctat ttcattaatc
     2281 tttctttctt cttttatatt atttttatta tttaaacact cctttaaatc tacactccca
     2341 tttttagtaa atctatcttt aaggcccctt gaaactctat tttgaaatct taaatctttt
     2401 ttttcttgaa agtatttata gattttttgg taacattctt tttttgaaaa attaagttga
     2461 tagtatattt cggtccccaa atttacccct aagtgtttgt gataattagt tgtgacttta
     2521 aattcttttt ctaatttgta aaggtaattt tgcagtgttt ttagtttaac gggtgtttga
     2581 ctatttcttt taaggttttc attaaagtaa tagagtatgt ttttttgtgt gtatttctta
     2641 tatgttttat ttatgtacgc tagtgttgag ataagaacta ctaatttata ctgtaattta
     2701 ttgtagcaag ttgtggtttt actggttttg tttatattag ataagttttc catttatagc
     2761 tccttgaata ccggattttt tatctataaa gtatatatat cacaattttg atttaaaagt
     2821 aaattctttt tttaaaaata caaaaatttt ttataaatta tatagaccat gatattgtat
     2881 taatactaat tgattttaat ttaaggttga actaaaataa acatagtttt gtagaaaata
     2941 atttttcatt attttgctac ttgatattgg atcgtaaaaa tattagggct ttacaaagtt
     3001 cttttaaaag agaatttagt aaagccctaa gtcttttaat aaaaaatttt ttgtaaaaaa
     3061 gttggcaaaa atagtttttg ctatatattt atatataaga aaaaattcaa tactcaagga
     3121 gataaaaaat ggaaaactta aacaataatc cacaaaaaat taatcaaata aataagcaaa
     3181 ctaattttat tggttttgaa aattttatag aacttgataa tcaagttaat caaactaaag
     3241 aaaaaagtaa attaagtaag ataggtaaga aattacccgg aataagcagt caagtctagt
     3301 ctagtgcggc cgcatggctt gttatgactg tttttttggg gtacagtcta tgcctcgggc
     3361 atccaagcag caagcgcgtt acgccgtggg tcgatgtttg atgttatgga gcagcaacga
     3421 tgttacgcag cagggcagtc gccctaaaac aaagttaaac atcatgagga ggtaacgtca
     3481 tggtaaaaga ttggattcct atttctcatg ataattataa acaagtacaa ggaccatttt
     3541 atcatggaac taaagctaat ttagcaattg gtgatttact aactacagga tttatttctc
     3601 attttgaaga tggtcgaatt cttaaacata tttatttttc agctttaatg gaaccagcag
     3661 tttggggagc tgaacttgct atgtcactat ctggtcttga aggtcgtggt tatatatata
     3721 tagttgaacc aacaggacca tttgaagatg atccaaatct tacaaataaa aaatttcctg
     3781 gtaatccaac acaatcttat agaacttgtg aacctttaag aattgttggt gttgttgaag
     3841 attgggaagg acatcctgtt gaattaataa gaggaatgtt agattcatta gaagatttaa
     3901 aacgtcgtgg tttacatgtt attgaagatt aacctggcgc gccaaataat gcccgtgtcc
     3961 ctgttgaata gggacacggt tttttaacaa tttttttatt cctaggcctt agtggccggt
     4021 acccggggat ccttattact ggccgctttc tagcctggat acttgtctgg ctagttgcat
     4081 tagagagtca gctagagccc tagggctagc tgtttgtgta ttcggagcca gtgtagtttt
     4141 tctttttact aacgatacgg gtaataattg attgcctttt acagcctgac cttgagacaa
     4201 ttgcaaaagt ctgtccacag aggtttgacc taataatcta aaatcttgtt tgatagtagt
     4261 aagtggaggt atgtagcaac tagaatcttc tgtatcatca taacccacaa ctgaaatatc
     4321 agccccaact ctaagtccac tttcagtaat agctcgcata gctcctaaag ccatttgatc
     4381 attagcaact aacatagcag tagggacaat gccttcattt aacatttgca ttgtttgctg
     4441 aaatcctgac atagcagacc aatctccttc tctttctgct attggttgta tttgatttct
     4501 tgttaaatac ttgtgccatc ctgctaatct caatctggca cttactgaac ttaagggacc
     4561 tgcaagtagt gcaatttgtt gatggcctaa tgcaacaagg tgttcaactc ctaaccttgt
     4621 tccatcttcg tgagaaaaaa ttatagagtt tattggggtt tggtccgaca catccaaaaa
     4681 caatgctgga acattagtac atgctgcttc aactgcaatc gcatcttggt catcaagagg
     4741 ataattaatt ataagtccac taacacgttg agctaataaa ttatgtactg ctgccttaca
     4801 agcctctaca cctgatctct caaccattga tacaacaacg cttgcaccaa gttgatcagc
     4861 tctcgattta attgcggcta caatttgact aggcgcatgt aatgcaagtg atgatgtggc
     4921 aactccaatt aaaagtgatt gtttccccgc aagttgctga gcaacgcgat ttggtatata
     4981 attcaactct gccatagctg cttcaacctt ctctcttgtt tttgcagata catgacttgc
     5041 ttggttcaca actctcgaaa ccgtttggta gctaaccccg gcatattcag caacatcata
     5101 caaagtaaca ggtttcatgg atcattcctc catgataaaa tttaaatttc tgactttggc
     5161 aaatcctttt gcctgttaaa aagaatagca caaaaattaa aaaaaaagaa acgcaaatag
     5221 caatagcatt aaaaataatt attattattt atttctttga ttaaaatcaa aagcctttaa
     5281 tgtattttct tgatctttca tgcgcttaac ggtaaaatcc aaggtattaa gttcaccttc
     5341 cacttttctc tctctatctt ctctagaaaa tcataaaaaa tttatttgct ttgtgagcgg
     5401 ataacaatta taatagattc aattgtgagc ggataacaat ttcacacaga attcattaaa
     5461 gaagagaaat tacatatgga taagaaatac tcaataggct tagctatcgg cacaaatagc
     5521 gtcggatggg cggtgatcac tgatgaatat aaggttccgt ctaaaaagtt caaggttctg
     5581 ggaaatacag accgccacag tatcaaaaaa aatcttatag gggctctttt atttgacagt
     5641 ggagagacag cggaagcgac tcgtctcaaa cggacagctc gtagaaggta tacacgtcgg
     5701 aagaatcgta tttgttatct acaggagatt ttttcaaatg agatggcgaa agtagatgat
     5761 agtttctttc atcgacttga agagtctttt ttggtggaag aagacaagaa gcatgaacgt
     5821 catcctattt ttggaaatat agtagatgaa gttgcttatc atgagaaata tccaactatc
     5881 tatcatctgc gaaaaaaatt ggtagattct actgataaag cggatttgcg cttaatctat
     5941 ttggccttag cgcatatgat taagtttcgt ggtcattttt tgattgaggg agatttaaat
     6001 cctgataata gtgatgtgga caaactattt atccagttgg tacaaaccta caatcaatta
     6061 tttgaagaaa accctattaa cgcaagtgga gtagatgcta aagcgattct ttctgcacga
     6121 ttgagtaaat caagacgatt agaaaatctc attgctcagc tccccggtga gaagaaaaat
     6181 ggcttatttg ggaatctcat tgctttgtca ttgggtttga cccctaattt taaatcaaat
     6241 tttgatttgg cagaagatgc taaattacag ctttcaaaag atacttacga tgatgattta
     6301 gataatttat tggcgcaaat tggagatcaa tatgctgatt tgtttttggc agctaagaat
     6361 ttatcagatg ctattttact ttcagatatc ctaagagtaa atactgaaat aactaaggct
     6421 cccctatcag cttcaatgat taaacgctac gatgaacatc atcaagactt gactctttta
     6481 aaagctttag ttcgacaaca acttccagaa aagtataaag aaatcttttt tgatcaatca
     6541 aaaaacggat atgcaggtta tattgatggg ggagctagcc aagaagaatt ttataaattt
     6601 atcaaaccaa ttttagaaaa aatggatggt actgaggaat tattggtgaa actaaatcgt
     6661 gaagatttgc tgcgcaagca acggaccttt gacaacggct ctattcccca tcaaattcac
     6721 ttgggtgagc tgcatgctat tttgagaaga caagaagact tttatccatt tttaaaagac
     6781 aatcgtgaga agattgaaaa aatcttgact tttcgaattc cttattatgt tggtccattg
     6841 gcgcgtggca atagtcgttt tgcatggatg actcggaagt ctgaagaaac aattacccca
     6901 tggaattttg aagaagttgt cgataaaggt gcttcagctc aatcatttat tgaacgcatg
     6961 acaaactttg ataaaaatct tccaaatgaa aaagtactac caaaacatag tttgctttat
     7021 gagtatttta cggtttataa cgaattgaca aaggtcaaat atgttactga aggaatgcga
     7081 aaaccagcat ttctttcagg tgaacagaag aaagccattg ttgatttact cttcaaaaca
     7141 aatcgaaaag taaccgttaa gcaattaaaa gaagattatt tcaaaaaaat agaatgtttt
     7201 gatagtgttg aaatttcagg agttgaagat agatttaatg cttcattagg tacctaccat
     7261 gatttgctaa aaattattaa agataaagat tttttggata atgaagaaaa tgaagatatc
     7321 ttagaggata ttgttttaac attgacctta tttgaagata gggagatgat tgaggaaaga
     7381 cttaaaacat atgctcacct ctttgatgat aaggtgatga aacagcttaa acgtcgccgt
     7441 tatactggtt ggggacgttt gtctcgaaaa ttgattaatg gtattaggga taagcaatct
     7501 ggcaaaacaa tattagattt tttgaaatca gatggttttg ccaatcgcaa ttttatgcag
     7561 ctgatccatg atgatagttt gacatttaaa gaagacattc aaaaagcaca agtgtctgga
     7621 caaggcgata gtttacatga acatattgca aatttagctg gtagccctgc tattaaaaaa
     7681 ggtattttac agactgtaaa agttgttgat gaattggtca aagtaatggg gcggcataag
     7741 ccagaaaata tcgttattga aatggcacgt gaaaatcaga caactcaaaa gggccagaaa
     7801 aattcgcgag agcgtatgaa acgaatcgaa gaaggtatca aagaattagg aagtcagatt
     7861 cttaaagagc atcctgttga aaatactcaa ttgcaaaatg aaaagctcta tctctattat
     7921 ctccaaaatg gaagagacat gtatgtggac caagaattag atattaatcg tttaagtgat
     7981 tatgatgtcg atgccattgt tccacaaagt ttccttaaag acgattcaat agacaataag
     8041 gtcttaacgc gttctgataa aaatcgtggt aaatcggata acgttccaag tgaagaagta
     8101 gtcaaaaaga tgaaaaacta ttggagacaa cttctaaacg ccaagttaat cactcaacgt
     8161 aagtttgata atttaacgaa agctgaacgt ggaggtttga gtgaacttga taaagctggt
     8221 tttatcaaac gccaattggt tgaaactcgc caaatcacta agcatgtggc acaaattttg
     8281 gatagtcgca tgaatactaa atacgatgaa aatgataaac ttattcgaga ggttaaagtg
     8341 attaccttaa aatctaaatt agtttctgac ttccgaaaag atttccaatt ctataaagta
     8401 cgtgagatta acaattacca tcatgcccat gatgcgtatc taaatgccgt cgttggaact
     8461 gctttgatta agaaatatcc aaaacttgaa tcggagtttg tctatggtga ttataaagtt
     8521 tatgatgttc gtaaaatgat tgctaagtct gagcaagaaa taggcaaagc aaccgcaaaa
     8581 tatttctttt actctaatat catgaacttc ttcaaaacag aaattacact tgcaaatgga
     8641 gagattcgca aacgccctct aatcgaaact aatggggaaa ctggagaaat tgtctgggat
     8701 aaagggcgag attttgccac agtgcgcaaa gtattgtcca tgccccaagt caatattgtc
     8761 aagaaaacag aagtacagac aggcggattc tccaaggagt caattttacc aaaaagaaat
     8821 tcggacaagc ttattgctcg taaaaaagac tgggatccaa aaaaatatgg tggttttgat
     8881 agtccaacgg tagcttattc agtcctagtg gttgctaagg tggaaaaagg gaaatcgaag
     8941 aagttaaaat ccgttaaaga gttactaggg atcacaatta tggaaagaag ttcctttgaa
     9001 aaaaatccga ttgacttttt agaagctaaa ggatataagg aagttaaaaa agacttaatc
     9061 attaaactac ctaaatatag tctttttgag ttagaaaacg gtcgtaaacg gatgctggct
     9121 agtgccggag aattacaaaa aggaaatgag ctggctctgc caagcaaata tgtgaatttt
     9181 ttatatttag ctagtcatta tgaaaagttg aagggtagtc cagaagataa cgaacaaaaa
     9241 caattgtttg tggagcagca taagcattat ttagatgaga ttattgagca aatcagtgaa
     9301 ttttctaagc gtgttatttt agcagatgcc aatttagata aagttcttag tgcatataac
     9361 aaacatagag acaaaccaat acgtgaacaa gcagaaaata ttattcattt atttacgttg
     9421 acgaatcttg gagctcccgc tgcttttaaa tattttgata caacaattga tcgtaaacga
     9481 tatacgtcta caaaagaagt tttagatgcc actcttatcc atcaatccat cactggtctt
     9541 tatgaaacac gcattgattt gagtcagcta ggaggtgaca cgcgtttgga gcaagtgaag
     9601 ttctggaggg ataaaaatta ataaaagctt gatcagatcc cagctttttt ttgaagtgcc
     9661 tggcagtaag ttgaaaaaat ttgaaataaa cttggactat gttaataaaa aaatacaaat
     9721 taacgaacaa aaagatttga attattatat aatttagtta aaagcaattt taaatgaggg
     9781 aggtttccat catatggata gaagtggtaa acctgaatta actgctacta gtgttgaaaa
     9841 atttttaatt gaaaaatttg atagtgttag tgatttaatg caattaagtg aaggtgaaga
     9901 aagtagagct tttagttttg atgttggtgg tagaggttat gttttaagag ttaatagttg
     9961 tgctgatggt ttttataaag atagatatgt ttatagacat tttgctagtg ctgctttacc
    10021 tattcctgaa gttttagata ttggtgaatt tagtgaaagt ttaacttatt gtattagtag
    10081 aagagcacaa ggtgttactt tacaagattt acctgaaact gaattacctg ctgttttaca
    10141 acctgttgct gaagctatgg atgctattgc ggcggctgat ctcagtcaaa cttcgggttt
    10201 tggtcctttt ggtcctcaag gtattggtca atatactact tggagagatt ttatttgtgc
    10261 tattgctgat cctcatgttt atcattggca aactgttatg gatgatactg ttagtgctag
    10321 tgttgctcaa gcattagatg aattaatgtt atgggctgaa gattgtcctg aagttagaca
    10381 tttagttcat gctgattttg gtagtaataa tgttttaact gataatggta gaattactgc
    10441 tgttattgat tggagtgaag ctatgtttgg tgatagtcaa tatgaagttg ctaatatttt
    10501 tttttggaga ccttggttag cttgtatgga acaacaaact agatattttg aaagaagaca
    10561 tcctgaatta gctggtagtc ctagattaag agcttatatg ttaagaattg gtttagatca
    10621 attatatcaa agtttagttg atggtaattt tgatgatgct gcttgggctc aaggtagatg
    10681 tgatgctatt gttagaagtg gtgctggtac tgttggtaga actcaaattg ctagaagaag
    10741 tgctgctgtt tggactgatg gttgtgttga agttttagct gatagtggta atagaagacc
    10801 tagtactaga cctagagcta aagaataatg acgtcgccgg agcggtcgag ttctggaccg
    10861 accggctcgg gttctcatga ccaaaatccc ttaacgtgag ttttcgttcc actgagcgtc
    10921 agaccccgta gaaaagatca aaggatcttc ttgagatcct ttttttctgc gcgtaatctg
    10981 ctgcttgcaa acaaaaaaac caccgctacc agcggtggtt tgtttgccgg atcaagagct
    11041 accaactctt tttccgaagg taactggctt cagcagagcg cagataccaa atactgtcct
    11101 tctagtgtag ccgtagttag gccaccactt caagaactct gtagcaccgc ctacatacct
    11161 cgctctgcta atcctgttac cagtggctgc tgccagtggc gataagtcgt gtcttaccgg
    11221 gttggactca agacgatagt taccggataa ggcgcagcgg tcgggctgaa cggggggttc
    11281 gtgcacacag cccagcttgg agcgaacgac ctacaccgaa ctgagatacc tacagcgtga
    11341 gctatgagaa agcgccacgc ttcccgaagg gagaaaggcg gacaggtatc cggtaagcgg
    11401 cagggtcgga acaggagagc gcacgaggga gcttccaggg ggaaacgcct ggtatcttta
    11461 tagtcctgtc gggtttcgcc acctctgact tgagcgtcga tttttgtgat gctcgtcagg
    11521 ggggcggagc ctatggaaaa acgccagcaa cgcggccttt ttacggttcc tgggcttttg
    11581 ctggcctttt gctcacatgt tcttt
//
