LOCUS       Exported 11560 bp ds-DNA circular SYN 13-MAY-2021
DEFINITION  parental, all-in-one CRISPRi vector for B. burgdorferi, parental for
            gRNA cloning.
ACCESSION   .
VERSION     .
KEYWORDS    pBbdCas9H(RBSmut)_arr2
SOURCE      synthetic DNA construct
  ORGANISM  synthetic DNA construct
REFERENCE   1 (bases 1 to 11560)
  AUTHORS   Takacs CN, Scott M, Chang Y, Kloos ZA, Irnov I, Rosa PA, Liu J,
            Jacobs-Wagner C
  TITLE     A CRISPR interference platform for selective downregulation of gene
            expression in Borrelia burgdorferi.
  JOURNAL   Appl Environ Microbiol. 2020 Nov 30. pii: AEM.02519-20. doi:
            10.1128/AEM.02519-20.
  PUBMED    33257311
REFERENCE   2 (bases 1 to 11560)
  AUTHORS   .
  TITLE     Direct Submission
  JOURNAL   Exported May 13, 2021 from SnapGene Server 1.1.58
            http://www.snapgene.com
FEATURES             Location/Qualifiers
     source          1..11560
                     /organism="synthetic DNA construct"
                     /mol_type="other DNA"
     promoter        160..204
                     /label=T5 promoter
                     /note="bacteriophage T5 promoter for E. coli RNA
                     polymerase, with embedded lac operator"
     protein_bind    180..196
                     /label=lac operator
                     /bound_moiety="lac repressor encoded by lacI"
                     /note="The lac repressor binds to the lac operator to
                     inhibit transcription in E. coli. This inhibition can be
                     relieved by adding lactose or
                     isopropyl-beta-D-thiogalactopyranoside (IPTG)."
     protein_bind    212..228
                     /label=lac operator
                     /bound_moiety="lac repressor encoded by lacI"
                     /note="The lac repressor binds to the lac operator to
                     inhibit transcription in E. coli. This inhibition can be
                     relieved by adding lactose or
                     isopropyl-beta-D-thiogalactopyranoside (IPTG)."
     CDS             265..4371
                     /codon_start=1
                     /product="catalytically dead mutant of the Cas9
                     endonuclease from the Streptococcus pyogenes Type II
                     CRISPR/Cas system"
                     /label=dCas9
                     /note="RNA-guided DNA-binding protein that lacks
                     endonuclease activity due to the D10A mutation in the RuvC
                     catalytic domain and the H840A mutation in the HNH
                     catalytic domain"
                     /translation="MDKKYSIGLAIGTNSVGWAVITDEYKVPSKKFKVLGNTDRHSIKK
                     NLIGALLFDSGETAEATRLKRTARRRYTRRKNRICYLQEIFSNEMAKVDDSFFHRLEES
                     FLVEEDKKHERHPIFGNIVDEVAYHEKYPTIYHLRKKLVDSTDKADLRLIYLALAHMIK
                     FRGHFLIEGDLNPDNSDVDKLFIQLVQTYNQLFEENPINASGVDAKAILSARLSKSRRL
                     ENLIAQLPGEKKNGLFGNLIALSLGLTPNFKSNFDLAEDAKLQLSKDTYDDDLDNLLAQ
                     IGDQYADLFLAAKNLSDAILLSDILRVNTEITKAPLSASMIKRYDEHHQDLTLLKALVR
                     QQLPEKYKEIFFDQSKNGYAGYIDGGASQEEFYKFIKPILEKMDGTEELLVKLNREDLL
                     RKQRTFDNGSIPHQIHLGELHAILRRQEDFYPFLKDNREKIEKILTFRIPYYVGPLARG
                     NSRFAWMTRKSEETITPWNFEEVVDKGASAQSFIERMTNFDKNLPNEKVLPKHSLLYEY
                     FTVYNELTKVKYVTEGMRKPAFLSGEQKKAIVDLLFKTNRKVTVKQLKEDYFKKIECFD
                     SVEISGVEDRFNASLGTYHDLLKIIKDKDFLDNEENEDILEDIVLTLTLFEDREMIEER
                     LKTYAHLFDDKVMKQLKRRRYTGWGRLSRKLINGIRDKQSGKTILDFLKSDGFANRNFM
                     QLIHDDSLTFKEDIQKAQVSGQGDSLHEHIANLAGSPAIKKGILQTVKVVDELVKVMGR
                     HKPENIVIEMARENQTTQKGQKNSRERMKRIEEGIKELGSQILKEHPVENTQLQNEKLY
                     LYYLQNGRDMYVDQELDINRLSDYDVDAIVPQSFLKDDSIDNKVLTRSDKNRGKSDNVP
                     SEEVVKKMKNYWRQLLNAKLITQRKFDNLTKAERGGLSELDKAGFIKRQLVETRQITKH
                     VAQILDSRMNTKYDENDKLIREVKVITLKSKLVSDFRKDFQFYKVREINNYHHAHDAYL
                     NAVVGTALIKKYPKLESEFVYGDYKVYDVRKMIAKSEQEIGKATAKYFFYSNIMNFFKT
                     EITLANGEIRKRPLIETNGETGEIVWDKGRDFATVRKVLSMPQVNIVKKTEVQTGGFSK
                     ESILPKRNSDKLIARKKDWDPKKYGGFDSPTVAYSVLVVAKVEKGKSKKLKSVKELLGI
                     TILERSSFEKNPIDFLEAKGYKEVKKDLIIKLPKYSLFELENGRKRMLASAGELQKGNE
                     LALPSKYVNFLYLASHYEKLKGSPEDNEQKQLFVEQHKHYLDEIIEQISEFSKRVILAD
                     ANLDKVLSAYNKHRDKPIREQAENIIHLFTLTNLGAPAAFKYFDTTIDRKRYTSTKEVL
                     DATLIHQSITGLYETRIDLSQLGGD"
     CDS             4558..5577
                     /codon_start=1
                     /product="hygromycin B phosphotransferase"
                     /label=HygR
                     /note="confers resistance to hygromycin"
                     /translation="KPELTATSVEKFLIEKFDSVSDLMQLSEGEESRAFSFDVGGRGYV
                     LRVNSCADGFYKDRYVYRHFASAALPIPEVLDIGEFSESLTYCISRRAQGVTLQDLPET
                     ELPAVLQPVAEAMDAIAAADLSQTSGFGPFGPQGIGQYTTWRDFICAIADPHVYHWQTV
                     MDDTVSASVAQALDELMLWAEDCPEVRHLVHADFGSNNVLTDNGRITAVIDWSEAMFGD
                     SQYEVANIFFWRPWLACMEQQTRYFERRHPELAGSPRLRAYMLRIGLDQLYQSLVDGNF
                     DDAAWAQGRCDAIVRSGAGTVGRTQIARRSAAVWTDGCVEVLADSGNRRPSTRPRAKE"
     rep_origin      5700..6288
                     /direction=RIGHT
                     /label=ori
                     /note="high-copy-number ColE1/pMB1/pBR322/pUC origin of
                     replication"
     primer_bind     6189..6208
                     /label=pBR322ori-F
                     /note="pBR322 origin, forward primer"
ORIGIN
        1 cgcaaatagc aatagcatta aaaataatta ttattattta tttctttgat taaaatcaaa
       61 agcctttaat gtattttctt gatctttcat gcgcttaacg gtaaaatcca aggtattaag
      121 ttcaccttcc acttttctct ctctatcttc tctagaaaat cataaaaaat ttatttgctt
      181 tgtgagcgga taacaattat aatagattca attgtgagcg gataacaatt tcacacagaa
      241 ttcattaaag aagagaaatt acatatggat aagaaatact caataggctt agctatcggc
      301 acaaatagcg tcggatgggc ggtgatcact gatgaatata aggttccgtc taaaaagttc
      361 aaggttctgg gaaatacaga ccgccacagt atcaaaaaaa atcttatagg ggctctttta
      421 tttgacagtg gagagacagc ggaagcgact cgtctcaaac ggacagctcg tagaaggtat
      481 acacgtcgga agaatcgtat ttgttatcta caggagattt tttcaaatga gatggcgaaa
      541 gtagatgata gtttctttca tcgacttgaa gagtcttttt tggtggaaga agacaagaag
      601 catgaacgtc atcctatttt tggaaatata gtagatgaag ttgcttatca tgagaaatat
      661 ccaactatct atcatctgcg aaaaaaattg gtagattcta ctgataaagc ggatttgcgc
      721 ttaatctatt tggccttagc gcatatgatt aagtttcgtg gtcatttttt gattgaggga
      781 gatttaaatc ctgataatag tgatgtggac aaactattta tccagttggt acaaacctac
      841 aatcaattat ttgaagaaaa ccctattaac gcaagtggag tagatgctaa agcgattctt
      901 tctgcacgat tgagtaaatc aagacgatta gaaaatctca ttgctcagct ccccggtgag
      961 aagaaaaatg gcttatttgg gaatctcatt gctttgtcat tgggtttgac ccctaatttt
     1021 aaatcaaatt ttgatttggc agaagatgct aaattacagc tttcaaaaga tacttacgat
     1081 gatgatttag ataatttatt ggcgcaaatt ggagatcaat atgctgattt gtttttggca
     1141 gctaagaatt tatcagatgc tattttactt tcagatatcc taagagtaaa tactgaaata
     1201 actaaggctc ccctatcagc ttcaatgatt aaacgctacg atgaacatca tcaagacttg
     1261 actcttttaa aagctttagt tcgacaacaa cttccagaaa agtataaaga aatctttttt
     1321 gatcaatcaa aaaacggata tgcaggttat attgatgggg gagctagcca agaagaattt
     1381 tataaattta tcaaaccaat tttagaaaaa atggatggta ctgaggaatt attggtgaaa
     1441 ctaaatcgtg aagatttgct gcgcaagcaa cggacctttg acaacggctc tattccccat
     1501 caaattcact tgggtgagct gcatgctatt ttgagaagac aagaagactt ttatccattt
     1561 ttaaaagaca atcgtgagaa gattgaaaaa atcttgactt ttcgaattcc ttattatgtt
     1621 ggtccattgg cgcgtggcaa tagtcgtttt gcatggatga ctcggaagtc tgaagaaaca
     1681 attaccccat ggaattttga agaagttgtc gataaaggtg cttcagctca atcatttatt
     1741 gaacgcatga caaactttga taaaaatctt ccaaatgaaa aagtactacc aaaacatagt
     1801 ttgctttatg agtattttac ggtttataac gaattgacaa aggtcaaata tgttactgaa
     1861 ggaatgcgaa aaccagcatt tctttcaggt gaacagaaga aagccattgt tgatttactc
     1921 ttcaaaacaa atcgaaaagt aaccgttaag caattaaaag aagattattt caaaaaaata
     1981 gaatgttttg atagtgttga aatttcagga gttgaagata gatttaatgc ttcattaggt
     2041 acctaccatg atttgctaaa aattattaaa gataaagatt ttttggataa tgaagaaaat
     2101 gaagatatct tagaggatat tgttttaaca ttgaccttat ttgaagatag ggagatgatt
     2161 gaggaaagac ttaaaacata tgctcacctc tttgatgata aggtgatgaa acagcttaaa
     2221 cgtcgccgtt atactggttg gggacgtttg tctcgaaaat tgattaatgg tattagggat
     2281 aagcaatctg gcaaaacaat attagatttt ttgaaatcag atggttttgc caatcgcaat
     2341 tttatgcagc tgatccatga tgatagtttg acatttaaag aagacattca aaaagcacaa
     2401 gtgtctggac aaggcgatag tttacatgaa catattgcaa atttagctgg tagccctgct
     2461 attaaaaaag gtattttaca gactgtaaaa gttgttgatg aattggtcaa agtaatgggg
     2521 cggcataagc cagaaaatat cgttattgaa atggcacgtg aaaatcagac aactcaaaag
     2581 ggccagaaaa attcgcgaga gcgtatgaaa cgaatcgaag aaggtatcaa agaattagga
     2641 agtcagattc ttaaagagca tcctgttgaa aatactcaat tgcaaaatga aaagctctat
     2701 ctctattatc tccaaaatgg aagagacatg tatgtggacc aagaattaga tattaatcgt
     2761 ttaagtgatt atgatgtcga tgccattgtt ccacaaagtt tccttaaaga cgattcaata
     2821 gacaataagg tcttaacgcg ttctgataaa aatcgtggta aatcggataa cgttccaagt
     2881 gaagaagtag tcaaaaagat gaaaaactat tggagacaac ttctaaacgc caagttaatc
     2941 actcaacgta agtttgataa tttaacgaaa gctgaacgtg gaggtttgag tgaacttgat
     3001 aaagctggtt ttatcaaacg ccaattggtt gaaactcgcc aaatcactaa gcatgtggca
     3061 caaattttgg atagtcgcat gaatactaaa tacgatgaaa atgataaact tattcgagag
     3121 gttaaagtga ttaccttaaa atctaaatta gtttctgact tccgaaaaga tttccaattc
     3181 tataaagtac gtgagattaa caattaccat catgcccatg atgcgtatct aaatgccgtc
     3241 gttggaactg ctttgattaa gaaatatcca aaacttgaat cggagtttgt ctatggtgat
     3301 tataaagttt atgatgttcg taaaatgatt gctaagtctg agcaagaaat aggcaaagca
     3361 accgcaaaat atttctttta ctctaatatc atgaacttct tcaaaacaga aattacactt
     3421 gcaaatggag agattcgcaa acgccctcta atcgaaacta atggggaaac tggagaaatt
     3481 gtctgggata aagggcgaga ttttgccaca gtgcgcaaag tattgtccat gccccaagtc
     3541 aatattgtca agaaaacaga agtccagaca ggcggattct ccaaggagtc aattttacca
     3601 aaaagaaatt cggacaagct tattgctcgt aaaaaagact gggatccaaa aaaatatggt
     3661 ggttttgata gtccaacggt agcttattca gtcctagtgg ttgctaaggt ggaaaaaggg
     3721 aaatcgaaga agttaaaatc cgttaaagag ttactaggga tcacaattct ggaaagaagt
     3781 tcctttgaaa aaaatccgat tgacttttta gaagctaaag gatataagga agttaaaaaa
     3841 gacttaatca ttaaactacc taaatatagt ctttttgagt tagaaaacgg tcgtaaacgg
     3901 atgctggcta gtgccggaga attacaaaaa ggaaatgagc tggctctgcc aagcaaatat
     3961 gtgaattttt tatatttagc tagtcattat gaaaagttga agggtagtcc agaagataac
     4021 gaacaaaaac aattgtttgt ggagcagcat aagcattatt tagatgagat tattgagcaa
     4081 atcagtgaat tttctaagcg tgttatttta gcagatgcca atttagataa agttcttagt
     4141 gcatataaca aacatagaga caaaccaata cgtgaacaag cagaaaatat tattcattta
     4201 tttacgttga cgaatcttgg agctcccgct gcttttaaat attttgatac aacaattgat
     4261 cgtaaacgat atacgtctac aaaagaagtt ttagatgcca ctcttatcca tcaatccatc
     4321 actggtcttt atgaaacacg cattgatttg agtcagctag gaggtgacta ataaaagctt
     4381 gatcagatcc cagctttttt tgaagtgcct ggcagtaagt tgaaaaaatt tgaaataaac
     4441 ttggactatg ttaataaaaa aatacaaatt aacgaacaaa aagatttgaa ttattatata
     4501 atttagttaa aagcaatttt aaatgaggga ggtttccatc atatggatag aagtggtaaa
     4561 cctgaattaa ctgctactag tgttgaaaaa tttttaattg aaaaatttga tagtgttagt
     4621 gatttaatgc aattaagtga aggtgaagaa agtagagctt ttagttttga tgttggtggt
     4681 agaggttatg ttttaagagt taatagttgt gctgatggtt tttataaaga tagatatgtt
     4741 tatagacatt ttgctagtgc tgctttacct attcctgaag ttttagatat tggtgaattt
     4801 agtgaaagtt taacttattg tattagtaga agagcacaag gtgttacttt acaagattta
     4861 cctgaaactg aattacctgc tgttttacaa cctgttgctg aagctatgga tgctattgcg
     4921 gcggctgatc tcagtcaaac ttcgggtttt ggtccttttg gtcctcaagg tattggtcaa
     4981 tatactactt ggagagattt tatttgtgct attgctgatc ctcatgttta tcattggcaa
     5041 actgttatgg atgatactgt tagtgctagt gttgctcaag cattagatga attaatgtta
     5101 tgggctgaag attgtcctga agttagacat ttagttcatg ctgattttgg tagtaataat
     5161 gttttaactg ataatggtag aattactgct gttattgatt ggagtgaagc tatgtttggt
     5221 gatagtcaat atgaagttgc taatattttt ttttggagac cttggttagc ttgtatggaa
     5281 caacaaacta gatattttga aagaagacat cctgaattag ctggtagtcc tagattaaga
     5341 gcttatatgt taagaattgg tttagatcaa ttatatcaaa gtttagttga tggtaatttt
     5401 gatgatgctg cttgggctca aggtagatgt gatgctattg ttagaagtgg tgctggtact
     5461 gttggtagaa ctcaaattgc tagaagaagt gctgctgttt ggactgatgg ttgtgttgaa
     5521 gttttagctg atagtggtaa tagaagacct agtactagac ctagagctaa agaataatga
     5581 cgtcgccgga gcggtcgagt tctggaccga ccggctcggg ttctcatgac caaaatccct
     5641 taacgtgagt tttcgttcca ctgagcgtca gaccccgtag aaaagatcaa aggatcttct
     5701 tgagatcctt tttttctgcg cgtaatctgc tgcttgcaaa caaaaaaacc accgctacca
     5761 gcggtggttt gtttgccgga tcaagagcta ccaactcttt ttccgaaggt aactggcttc
     5821 agcagagcgc agataccaaa tactgttctt ctagtgtagc cgtagttagg ccaccacttc
     5881 aagaactctg tagcaccgcc tacatacctc gctctgctaa tcctgttacc agtggctgct
     5941 gccagtggcg ataagtcgtg tcttaccggg ttggactcaa gacgatagtt accggataag
     6001 gcgcagcggt cgggctgaac ggggggttcg tgcacacagc ccagcttgga gcgaacgacc
     6061 tacaccgaac tgagatacct acagcgtgag ctatgagaaa gcgccacgct tcccgaaggg
     6121 agaaaggcgg acaggtatcc ggtaagcggc agggtcggaa caggagagcg cacgagggag
     6181 cttccagggg gaaacgcctg gtatctttat agtcctgtcg ggtttcgcca cctctgactt
     6241 gagcgtcgat ttttgtgatg ctcgtcaggg gggcggagcc tatggaaaaa cgccagcaac
     6301 gcggcctttt tacggttcct ggccttttgc tggccttttg ctcacatgtt ctttcctgca
     6361 ctagatcccc ggcaagttca tccttagggt tttcatatct cttaaaaagt caatttctgc
     6421 ttgattaatt tcttgtggat tattgttttt gcggtttttc attttttatc tccttgagta
     6481 ttgaattttt tcttatatat aaatatatag caaaaactat ttttgccaac ttttttacaa
     6541 aaaatttttt attaaaacac ttagggcttt gctaaattct cttttaaaag aacttagtaa
     6601 agccctatgg atttaagaac tgattatact tacgtagtaa aaatactaca gatattaata
     6661 gtatagacca tatcaaaatc ataatcaatt tatatttatc taaaattgta gtccatacaa
     6721 aatacaaaaa aattaggttt ttctaaattc tattttaaaa gaacttagta acacctaatc
     6781 tctaaattac ttacaaaatt ctaaaattag atttttagtt cttcatattt ctttaaaagt
     6841 tttttaagaa aatctttttg attttcaaaa atttcatgca tcataaaact agtaaatttg
     6901 gatttttttt tgtaaaaatc ataactttct tgggttttaa gttgaaatct taatggtttt
     6961 attggatttt gcctagattt ttttaacgcc ggactttctt tatcttttat aaaattataa
     7021 gaatttttaa taccattttc tattaaataa tcttctttta taagcccctc ttgcagtgca
     7081 gttgctaatc ttaaatactt atacgcttga gtttttgcta catcaaagtc ttttataaaa
     7141 tcaagaaaag ttttataacc atcaaattta taatattgat tatcttttat ttcttttaaa
     7201 attttaatat tttccaccct gtggaatatt tcttttttga aattgtcatt taacttttcc
     7261 tttagtgtct tgtaataaga aattttactt tcattaatca ttaaattttg ttcaacataa
     7321 gtatctatct tttttgttaa aactttaaca acacgttttt tttccataaa aattttcctt
     7381 tatttttgca acattttcct taattgatat aattgttact attttagatt ttttaatatc
     7441 cacttaagaa ttaatccctc actagaatat tttttattat agaattcata tacatgtttt
     7501 tctaaatcta taaatttatc aacaattgct ttattatagg gtgtatctat cttttctttt
     7561 cttaataatc gtctcatatt ctttaaataa caacaaacac tgccggtttt aaacctaaat
     7621 tctatgtaat atatttttga aaaagtatat acattttcaa ccccgtttat ttcatacttt
     7681 acaaaaacat tatttattgg ttttctataa ccatagtaaa tgcctaaaaa tttgtccccg
     7741 tctttcatag gatatagata aagtttttga atctctgatt tatctaataa tttttcaaaa
     7801 aaaattatac accgcttttg tttgttacta actactctat gcaatgcctt taatattttt
     7861 gtgtgatata tatttttatc accttttttt tctttcagca ggaagatact ttcttttgga
     7921 aatttaattt tttgttcatt tattcttgca gccttaagtc cgattttcat atttaatcct
     7981 tatatagcct ttctatttaa ttcttttaaa ctcaataaac ttttttggtt tttcattagt
     8041 tctaataatt cgcaataata tgtgcaaaac actttattgt attctatttt cttttggtta
     8101 ttcaaatatt cttttataat tggctttaga agttcaatat ttacttcttt ttttagttgt
     8161 tcaataagga tattgaaaat gtttgttttt aaatcttgat aattttgttg agaattttct
     8221 ttttttcttt caattgactt ctctaattta cgctttatat tgtttaaatc gctatattta
     8281 tgactttcaa taataaaatg aggcttaaat ttgtaatttt cgtatatttt ttggaaactt
     8341 gtttctaatt gtttagaatt atattcattt ttttcaaatt ctttttgagt gttgcataga
     8401 atttccttta atttttcttg tttttctttc atacaagatt tagtaaaatg tatattttta
     8461 ttttttagta atttaatttc tattattttt atgattttaa gtattttgat tatattatct
     8521 ttatcaatat ttaaattgaa taaaattgta agaaaaattg aaagaatttt tttacataaa
     8581 aagttacatt tattgaagta atttcttact tgatactttt ctatttcatt aatctttctt
     8641 tcttctttta tattattttt attatttaaa cactccttta aatctacact cccattttta
     8701 gtaaatctat ctttaaggcc ccttgaaact ctattttgaa atcttaaatc ttttttttct
     8761 tgaaagtatt tatagatttt ttggtaacat tctttttttg aaaaattaag ttgatagtat
     8821 atttcggtcc ccaaatttac ccctaagtgt ttgtgataat tagttgtgac tttaaattct
     8881 ttttctaatt tgtaaaggta attttgcagt gtttttagtt taacgggtgt ttgactattt
     8941 cttttaaggt tttcattaaa gtaatagagt atgttttttt gtgtgtattt cttatatgtt
     9001 ttatttatgt acgctagtgt tgagataagg actactaatt tatactgtaa tttattgtag
     9061 caagttgtgg ttttactggt tttgtttata ttagataagt tttccattta tagctccttg
     9121 aataccggat tttttatcta taaagtatat atatcacaat tttgatttaa aagtaaattc
     9181 tttttttaaa aatacaaaaa ttttttataa attatataga ccatgatatt gtattaatac
     9241 taattgattt taatttaagg ttgaactaaa ataaacatag ttttgtagaa aataattttt
     9301 cattattttg ctacttgata ttggatcgta aaaatattag ggctttacaa agttctttta
     9361 aaagagaatt tagtaaagcc ctaagtcttt taataaaaaa ttttttgtaa aaaagttggc
     9421 aaaaatagtt tttgctatat atttatatat aagaaaaaat tcaatactca aggagataaa
     9481 aaatggaaaa cttaaacaat aatccacaaa aaattaatca aataaataag caaactaatt
     9541 ttattggttt tgaaaatttt atagaacttg ataatcaagt taatcaaact aaagaaaaaa
     9601 gtaaattaag taagataggt aagaaattac ccggaataag cagtcaagtc tagtgcggcc
     9661 gcatggcttg ttatgactgt ttttttgggg tacagtctat gcctcgggca tccaagcagc
     9721 aagcgcgtta cgccgtgggt cgatgtttga tgttatggag cagcaacgat gttacgcagc
     9781 agggcagtcg ccctaaaaca aagttaaaca tcatgaggag gtaacgtcat ggtaaaagat
     9841 tggattccta tttctcatga taattataaa caagtacaag gaccatttta tcatggaact
     9901 aaagctaatt tagcaattgg tgatttacta actacaggat ttatttctca ttttgaagat
     9961 ggtcgaattc ttaaacatat ttatttttca gctttaatgg aaccagcagt ttggggagct
    10021 gaacttgcta tgtcactatc tggtcttgaa ggtcgtggtt atatatatat agttgaacca
    10081 acaggaccat ttgaagatga tccaaatctt acaaataaaa aatttcctgg taatccaaca
    10141 caatcttata gaacttgtga acctttaaga attgttggtg ttgttgaaga ttgggaagga
    10201 catcctgttg aattaataag aggaatgtta gattcattag aagatttaaa acgtcgtggt
    10261 ttacatgtta ttgaagatta acctggcgcg ccaaataatg cccgtgtccc tgttgaatag
    10321 ggacacggtt ttttaacaat ttttttattc ctaggcctta gtggccggta cccggggatc
    10381 cttattactg gccgctttct agcctggata cttgtctggc tagttgcatt agagagtcag
    10441 ctagagccct agggctagct gtttgtgtat tcggagccag tgtagttttt ctttttacta
    10501 acgatacggg taataattga ttgcctttta cagcctgacc ttgagacaat tgcaaaagtc
    10561 tgtccacaga ggtttgacct aataatctaa aatcttgttt gatagtagta agtggaggta
    10621 tgtagcaact agaatcttct gtatcatcat aacccacaac tgaaatatca gccccaactc
    10681 taagtccact ttcagtaata gctcgcatag ctcctaaagc catttgatca ttagcaacta
    10741 acatagcagt agggacaatg ccttcattta acatttgcat tgtttgctga aatcctgaca
    10801 tagcagacca atctccttct ctttctgcta ttggttgtat ttgatttctt gttaaatact
    10861 tgtgccatcc tgctaatctc aatctggcac ttactgaact taagggacct gcaagtagtg
    10921 caatttgttg atggcctaat gcaacaaggt gttcaactcc taaccttgtt ccatcttcgt
    10981 gagaaaaaat tatagagttt attggggttt ggtccgacac atccaaaaac aatgctggaa
    11041 cattagtaca tgctgcttca actgcaatcg catcttggtc atcaagagga taattaatta
    11101 taagtccact aacacgttga gctaataaat tatgtactgc tgccttacaa gcctctacac
    11161 ctgatctctc aaccattgat acaacaacgc ttgcaccaag ttgatcagct ctcgatttaa
    11221 ttgcggctac aatttgacta ggcgcatgta atgcaagtga tgatgtggca actccaatta
    11281 aaagtgattg tttccccgca agttgctgag caacgcgatt tggtatataa ttcaactctg
    11341 ccatagctgc ttcaaccttc tctcttgttt ttgcagatac atgacttgct tggttcacaa
    11401 ctctcgaaac cgtttggtag ctaaccccgg catattcagc aacatcatac aaagtaacag
    11461 gtttcatgga tcattcctcc atgataaaat ttaaatttct gactttggca aatccttttg
    11521 cctgttaaaa agaatagcac aaaaattaaa aaaaaagaaa
//
